Addgene plasmid #65841: XW83
Purpose: MosSCI-Pmig-13::QF::SL2::mCherry
Depositing lab: Kang Shen. Depositing organization: Stanford University. Publication: Controlling gene expression with the Q repressible binary expression system in Caenorhabditis elegans. Wei X, Potter CJ, Luo L, Shen K. Nat Methods. 2012 Mar 11;9(4):391-5. doi: 10.1038/nmeth.1929. PubMed 22406855.
Backbone
  Vector backbone: CM290 (a derivative of pCFJ178)
  Backbone manufacturer: C. Maeder
  Vector type: Worm Expression
Growth in bacteria
  Bacterial resistance: Ampicillin, 100 μg/mL
  Growth temperature: 37°C
  Growth strain: DH5alpha
  Copy number: High Copy
Gene/Insert
  Gene/Insert name: OR74A quinic acid utilization activator (qa-1F) (alt name: QF)
  Species: Neurospora crassa
  Insert size (bp): 2451
  Mutation: The endogenous SphI, KpnI and SacI sites in QF are removed or the convenience of cloning, most sites are compatible with pPD95.77
  GenBank ID: XM_954525.2
  Tag / fusion protein: mCherry (C terminal on backbone)
Terms and licenses: Academic/Nonprofit Terms; Industry Terms: Not Available to Industry
Depositor comments: Pmig-13::QF::SL2::mCherry fragment from XW43 was subcloned into SphI and PacI sites of CM290 (a derivative of pCFJ178, with extra cloning sites, a kind gift from C. Maeder), which is the chromosome IV cxTi10882 site MosSCI targeting vector
How to cite: XW83 was a gift from Kang Shen (Addgene plasmid # 65841 ; http://n2t.net/addgene:65841 ; RRID:Addgene_65841)
