[The description below was written by a language model from this plasmid's Addgene catalogue record and pLannotate feature annotations shown in this document.]
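Description:
XW83 is a C. elegans MosSCI (Mos1-mediated single-copy insertion) targeting plasmid of about 15.4 kb, built on CM290, a derivative of pCFJ178 with extra cloning sites that targets the cxTi10882 Mos1 site on chromosome IV. It is propagated in E. coli as a high-copy plasmid through a ColE1/pUC-type origin and is selected with ampicillin via the β-lactamase gene. The feature table also detects an unc-119 coding sequence, the rescue marker typically used in MosSCI vectors to identify transgenic animals in an unc-119 mutant background. Fragments matching worm genes such as aex-5 and col-34 probably belong to the genomic homology arms flanking the insertion site, although the record does not annotate the arms explicitly.

The payload is a Pmig-13::QF::SL2::mCherry cassette, subcloned from plasmid XW43 into the SphI and PacI sites of the backbone. The mig-13 promoter is not annotated in the feature table, but presumably lies in the unannotated region upstream of the qa-1F open reading frame. It drives QF, the Neurospora crassa quinic acid utilization activator, in which internal SphI, KpnI and SacI sites were removed for cloning convenience. Although the catalogue lists mCherry as a C-terminal tag, the SL2 trans-splicing element indicates an operon-like arrangement in which mCherry is made as a separate protein that marks QF-expressing cells. The mCherry appears as several fragments (also called as mEGFP and Blue102), consistent with a worm-optimised, intron-containing reporter, and a minimal FRT site is detected within it.

The construct serves as a single-copy integrated driver for the Q repressible binary expression system in worms, where QF activates transgenes placed under its binding sites.
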