Features (pLannotate 1.2.2; 21 found; start..end, strand, type, name):
     43..631     -  rep_origin     ori: high-copy-number ColE1/pMB1/pBR322/pUC origin of replication
    802..1662    -  CDS            AmpR: β-lactamase; bla; confers resistance to ampicillin, carbenicillin, and related antibiotics
   1663..1767    -  promoter       AmpR promoter: bla
   1862..1897    +  CDS            rop (fragment): Rop protein, which maintains plasmids at low copy number; rop
   1999..2098    +  misc_feature   bom (fragment): basis of mobility region from pBR322
   2104..2261    -  CDS            lacZα (fragment): LacZα fragment of β-galactosidase; lacZ fragment
   6723..6740    -  misc_feature   MCS (fragment): pUC18/19 multiple cloning site
   6821..9268    +  CDS            qa-1f: QA1F_NEUCR - Protein predicted: Swiss-Prot protein existence level 4. Transcription activation of genes for enzymes and proteins of quinate metabolism by binding to a 16 base-pair sequence (consensus 5'- GGRTAARYRYTTAYCC-3') in front of each Qa genes. From Neurospora crassa (strain ATCC 24698 / 74-OR23-1A / CBS 708.71 / DSM 1257 / FGSC 987).
   9535..9933    +  CDS            mCherry (fragment): mCherry is a basic (constitutively fluorescent) red fluorescent protein published in 2004, derived from Discosoma sp.. It is reported to be a very rapidly-maturing monomer with low acid sensitivity.
   9930..9957    +  CDS            mEGFP (fragment): monomeric enhanced GFP, optimized with synthetic introns for expression in C. elegans
   9958..9991    -  protein_bind   FRT (minimal): supports FLP-mediated excision but not integration (Turan and Bode, 2011) FLP recombinase from the Saccharomyces cerevisiae 2μ plasmid
   9991..10020   +  CDS            mEGFP (fragment): monomeric enhanced GFP, optimized with synthetic introns for expression in C. elegans
  10019..10429   +  CDS            Blue102 (fragment): Blue102 is a fluorescent protein published in 2010, derived from Discosoma sp..
  11007..11102   +  CDS            aex-5 (fragment): AEX5_CAEEL - Also known as kpc-3 From Caenorhabditis elegans.
  11230..11265   +  CDS            rop (fragment): Rop protein, which maintains plasmids at low copy number; rop
  11367..11466   +  misc_feature   bom (fragment): basis of mobility region from pBR322
  11954..12796   -  CDS            unc-119: UN119_CAEEL - Experimental evidence at protein level: Swiss-Prot protein existence level 1. Myristoyl-binding protein that acts as a cargo adapter: specifically binds the myristoyl moiety of a subset of N-terminally myristoylated proteins and is required for their localization. Plays a key role in ciliary membrane localization of proteins. Required for the establishment or function of the nervous system. From Caenorhabditis elegans.
  12907..12924   +  misc_feature   P element 5' end (fragment): No description available
  13788..13808   -  protein_bind   attB1: mutant version of attB; core recombination site for the Gateway® BP reaction BP Clonase™
  14932..15099   -  CDS            col-34 (fragment): COL34_CAEEL - Also known as ram-4. Experimental evidence at transcript level: Swiss-Prot protein existence level 2. Nematode cuticles are composed largely of collagen-like proteins. The cuticle functions both as an exoskeleton and as a barrier to protect the worm from its environment. From Caenorhabditis elegans.
  15349..15423   -  rep_origin     RSF ori (fragment): Plasmids containing the RSF 1030 origin of replication can be propagated in E. coli cells that contain additional plasmids with compatible origins.
>Addgene plasmid #65841 | XW83 | depositor full sequence | sequence record 120571 | XW83 sequence 15428 bps
GCAAAAGACCAGGAACCGTAAAAAGGCCGCGTTGCTGGCGTTTTTCCATAGGCTCCGCCCCCCTGACGAG
CATCACAAAAATCGACGCTCAAGTCAGAGGTGGCGAAACCCGACAGGACTATAAAGATACCAGGCGTTTC
CCCCTGGAAGCTCCCTCGTGCGCTCTCCTGTTCCGACCCTGCCGCTTACCGGATACCTGTCCGCCTTTCT
CCCTTCGGGAAGCGTGGCGCTTTCTCATAGCTCACGCTGTAGGTATCTCAGTTCGGTGTAGGTCGTTCGC
TCCAAGCTGGGCTGTGTGCACGAACCCCCCGTTCAGCCCGACCGCTGCGCCTTATCCGGTAACTATCGTC
TTGAGTCCAACCCGGTAAGACACGACTTATCGCCACTGGCAGCAGCCACTGGTAACAGGATTAGCAGAGC
GAGGTATGTAGGCGGTGCTACAGAGTTCTTGAAGTGGTGGCCTAACTACGGCTACACTAGAAGGACAGTA
TTTGGTATCTGCGCTCTGCTGAAGCCAGTTACCTTCGGAAAAAGAGTTGGTAGCTCTTGATCCGGCAAAC
AAACCACCGCTGGTAGCGGTGGTTTTTTTGTTTGCAAGCAGCAGATTACGCGCAGAAAAAAAGGATCTCA
AGAAGATCCTTTGATCTTTTCTACGGGGTCTGACGCTCAGTGGAACGAAAACTCACGTTAAGGGATTTTG
GTCATGAGATTATCAAAAAGGATCTTCACCTAGATCCTTTTAAATTAAAAATGAAGTTTTAAATCAATCT
AAAGTATATATGAGTAAACTTGGTCTGACAGTTACCAATGCTTAATCAGTGAGGCACCTATCTCAGCGAT
CTGTCTATTTCGTTCATCCATAGTTGCCTGACTCCCCGTCGTGTAGATAACTACGATACGGGAGGGCTTA
CCATCTGGCCCCAGTGCTGCAATGATACCGCGAGACCCACGCTCACCGGCTCCAGATTTATCAGCAATAA
ACCAGCCAGCCGGAAGGGCCGAGCGCAGAAGTGGTCCTGCAACTTTATCCGCCTCCATCCAGTCTATTAA
TTGTTGCCGGGAAGCTAGAGTAAGTAGTTCGCCAGTTAATAGTTTGCGCAACGTTGTTGCCATTGCTACA
GGCATCGTGGTGTCACGCTCGTCGTTTGGTATGGCTTCATTCAGCTCCGGTTCCCAACGATCAAGGCGAG
TTACATGATCCCCCATGTTGTGCAAAAAAGCGGTTAGCTCCTTCGGTCCTCCGATCGTTGTCAGAAGTAA
GTTGGCCGCAGTGTTATCACTCATGGTTATGGCAGCACTGCATAATTCTCTTACTGTCATGCCATCCGTA
AGATGCTTTTCTGTGACTGGTGAGTACTCAACCAAGTCATTCTGAGAATAGTGTATGCGGCGACCGAGTT
GCTCTTGCCCGGCGTCAATACGGGATAATACCGCGCCACATAGCAGAACTTTAAAAGTGCTCATCATTGG
AAAACGTTCTTCGGGGCGAAAACTCTCAAGGATCTTACCGCTGTTGAGATCCAGTTCGATGTAACCCACT
CGTGCACCCAACTGATCTTCAGCATCTTTTACTTTCACCAGCGTTTCTGGGTGAGCAAAAACAGGAAGGC
AAAATGCCGCAAAAAAGGGAATAAGGGCGACACGGAAATGTTGAATACTCATACTCTTCCTTTTTCAATA
TTATTGAAGCATTTATCAGGGTTATTGTCTCATGAGCGGATACATATTTGAATGTATTTAGAAAAATAAA
CAAATAGGGGTTCCGCGCACATTTCCCCGAAAAGTGCCACCTGACGTCTAAGAAACCATTATTATCATGA
CATTAACCTATAAAAATAGGCGTATCACGAGGCCCTTTCGTCTCGCGCGTTTCGGTGATGACGGTGAAAA
CCTCTGACACATGCAGCTCCCGGAGACGGTCACAGCTTGTCTGTAAGCGGATGCCGGGAGCAGACAAGCC
CGTCAGGGCGCGTCAGCGGGTGTTGGCGGGTGTCGGGGCTGGCTTAACTATGCGGCATCAGAGCAGATTG
TACTGAGAGTGCACCATATGCGGTGTGAAATACCGCACAGATGCGTAAGGAGAAAATACCGCATCAGGCG
CCATTCGCCATTCAGGCTGCGCAACTGTTGGGAAGGGCGATCGGTGCGGGCCTCTTCGCTATTACGCCAG
CTGGCGAAAGGGGGATGTGCTGCAAGGCGATTAAGTTGGGTAACGCCAGGGTTTTCCCAGTCACGACGTT
GTAAAACGACGGCCAGTGAATTATCAACTATGTATAATAAAGTTGCGGCCCATTAGGTCAGACAAAAATT
TCTGATCTTTAAACCTTATTGATTAAAACTAATTTTTGCCCGACTTTTTTGACACATGCACTAGACGCTT
GTACTCAAAATTTGGAAACCTTGCTCAAATCCACTACTCAGATATGACAGTAGCATCGATAATTGAACCA
TTATCCTGAAATCCCCTTTCCTGTCCCGGTTCATTTTCCAATTTTTTCAACGGTGGAAGAAGGGGCAAAT
TTTATACCAAAACGTCTCCGTTTATGACCCACCCCCTATGCAAAATAAACGGCTCTGGGAGAAATAGTAC
AGAAAACGCGGAGCCTGCTTGATTCCTTCTCCGAGGCGACAAAAAACGCATCATTCGTATTGTAAGATGC
ATGTGTGGCTGGCCTCTTTTGAATTTTACTGGTTTTTTATATTTCTACTAATATTTCGAAAAATTTTGTA
AGTAAATCATTGATTACGTTTACAAAAATTTAGAAACATTTCAAAATGATTACTTCTAAATTAATTATAT
TTACAGGTTAGTTCGAGTTACTTATGACCTTCCAATCCGCCATATCCGCCAAGGACGCTCCAATTAATTT
TTTAGAATTATTTTTTAACACATGTATTATTTTTTAACAATAAATTATTCATGAAATCATCAAATGTATA
TGTTCTACTATAATATTTAGGTCAAACTATAGAAAAGAAATCCTTGTTTTTGGAACAAAGGAGTTCAGAT
CCTGTGCATTTGATCTTGGATCCACATCTTTGGTCCATGGGAAAGCTTGGCACTGATCAAGAAGGATTCT
TCAAATATCTAAAATTGCCGGCTGCCCGTAGAATTCCATCAGTTTTCCAGAGTTTTAGTGAAAATTTGCA
TCCCGTTAGAAACAATCTACACAACGGTAAAAAGGACCCATTATTTTTACCGTACCGTTTTCCTTTATGG
CCCTCTATGCAAAAAATTATAGCGTGGAGGGGCAGTACAGAATAATAAAGTGTGAGAAAAAAAACTGCTC
TGCGAGAAATAGTACAGCAAACGCGGAGCATGCCTGACACTAAGTTTCTCTGCAGTGTTACACGAACTTT
TTACAATCTACTACTACTAACGAACGTCGCTTGTATGTGTTGCGCTCTGAAAAGTTCACATCTGTTGCTG
CCTTTTGTACATTATTTGAGAATCTTTACTCATTTCGTGTTCTTTTATCAATTTAGTGAATAAACTGATT
CATATTGATTAACAAGTAGTTGAACAAAAAGAAACGGTGTCCTTTTGTGTTTGCATTTTATCTCTGTCCT
TTGTAGTCTGATTTTAATTTTTTCTTACTCTATTCATCTCCTTCTCTGCTCCACCAAACCGGTATATATG
ACTAGGGCTTACACAGACGTGCTTCATTTTCTTTTCTTGCTTCTTCCCCACAAATGATACACTGTCAATG
GGCGAGGAAGAAGAGCTGCTTCTTGGGACGGACTCGTCGTTCTTTCTCATCAATCACCGGCGATGCACTC
GACACAAACACGTTACAAGAAAGACCCTCCCGGGCTCTTTCAGCCCATTTTGTTGAAATATGTGCTTTTG
AAACGCAACATTCGAATGATTTGTCACGACAGTCGGCCTAATTAATTGACTCTCGAAAATGAGCATACGA
TTGAGTGTTAATGTGCCGAAGATGTAGGGAGGAGCAAGAAAAGAGGGTGGAAGAGATGATGAGTGACAGA
CTGTCTTAACAGATGACCTGCTTGTGGTGGTCACCTGTCGAGTTATGATCTCAGTAATTGCTTCAATTTT
CCACATACGTTCCCAAGTGTCTCATTAGAATATAAATAAGACAATATTTTGTTCTGTGTCCTGTAGAGAA
TACACAATTCCAACTAGAAACGTTTTTTTTTCATTTTTTTAAATTGATTTCAAAACATCTTTTGACCTGA
TGTCAGTGTGGGGGATTTTTTTGGCATTTGTAATCGAAATTAATGAATTTTTAGACAATTTCTGAAAAAT
AGTAAGGTTTAAAAAAATCTTAAGGACGGCACACACTGTACAACAATACTTTGACTGATGGTTTTTCTGT
TTTTCATTACAATCTTATTTTTTCTAGTCAGCTTTTTTATGTGATTATTTAAAAAAACAATGGTCTTGCT
TTAGATAGTCAAGATCTCACACTCTTAATAAAAAAGGTTTTAATACTTCAGATTTTGCTTTAACTTTTGG
AAATTGCCAACCGTTTCTGAAAAATTTGAAGTCTTTGAAAACAATTACAGCACTTTTGCACGTTTTGCTG
CTATCAAATGTTTAATATAAATAAGCAAAATATTTGTGAAAAATAAAATACTTCACTTCATTTTTTAAAT
TTTGCTTCTTTCTCACAAATGATATATTGACTGTAAATGTCAGAATTTTGAAAAGTTAAAAAAAATTATG
TTGAAAATTTATTTTTTTTTCTTACTGACAGACTGATGTGCCTTTTTCAGCATCTTGAATAAGTTCAAGT
TTTTTTAATCGAAGCTGTTTCCAGTGTCTGTCAGTGACCCACACACTAGAACGCCTAAAATAAAAATCGA
AATTTTTGGAGTATCCGAATTTAATTTGGAATCAAATTGATGCTTGAAATATATGTGAGCTCTTAAAATA
ATAATAAAAAATTGCTACAATCATTTTATTAAAATATTTTTCGATCTAAAAATTGTTCATCATTGAGTAA
TGTAATTTTGATAAATTAGACCCCCCCCCCTTCTTCTACAAAACTGATCAAAAGGTCCGAAAGACTTAGA
AGACCCGCACAATAGTAGAATATTCAATGGCCGAATAGTGAATGCGCGAGGCGGGTGGTTGCTGTCTTCT
CGGTTCATATAAGGCTCATCTGTTCAATCACCAAATGATCGATGTGTTTTTGTGGCCTTCGGCGTCAGTT
TGGAGCAGCACTTCAACCTCATTGAAACCTCTGTCTTCCTCCTATCTTTGCCTTTTTTTAGTCAAGAGGC
GGTGTGAACGACGCAATATTCCCGTTGGTTATCACCACACTAGAAGTTTTTTTGAGCACTCTTATCAGGG
AACAATTATTGATGATTTATTGCCAACTAGTGGGTTGGTTTTGCTATTTTTTGAAATTTACTGGTATGGT
CTTTTGAGATTTTCAGGCAGTTAAAACTTACTAAGACTGATGGTTAACAAAAAGTTGTAATATACAATAC
TAACTGAAGCGAAACTTTGAACGAAAAATATATTAAACTGTTAAATTTTATTTGCAGCTAGCTAACTAAT
AATTTGTATGTTTAGTGCATTTAAAAAAGTTTTCAGCTATATTATAATGATAGTTTGAAACTATGATAAA
ACTGAGTTTATACGACTTTTTGAATACACAAAAAAAATTTAAAAATTTTTTGAAAACTTTTTTAATGTAT
TTTTTGTAGTATTTTATTTTCCCTGGCCTAGGAATTATGAAAAAAAGTTTCTAGATTTCAATTTATTCCT
TATTTTGACAAATTATTATGAAATAATTCATTAATTTCATTTTGTACGTAAATGGGCGGGACTAATGAGA
TCCTCAAACTCCTTGTGATTCTCTTTCCTCCTCGCCTTCTTCTACCATACTCCTGGACCTCGCTCTTCCC
GCGCACTCTCTTCCCCCTCTTTCACTCTTGCCACACTTGCCAAGGGAGTCATAAATCGTGCAACATGTTT
AGTAGGTGCCGTTTTGAAATATAGATGCTCTTTTTTTCTTTCTCACAAACCATCTTTTAGTTGGTCTCGC
TCATCTATTTTGAAAAATGACGATCCGTGTAGAGCTTTGATTCTTCATAGTTATTTTCTTGTGTGTGCGT
CGGGCCTCATACTGCCAGGTAGAGTGTACGTGTTTACCTAACAAGGGAGAGGTCTATGTGGCACTGCGCA
CTTCATCGTATGCAAATTTGCTTTTATGATCTCTTCCCTCAGGTCATTGTCCATCATAAGCATCCACACA
CTTTTTTTTTGGTGTTTTCTTCTCTTTTTTTGGGTCACCAGTTCACAACCAAAAATATAGGTGGTCAAAA
CATAACATTTTTCTGTACTTACAGTAAGTGGAAATGTCGTCTAAGCACACTTAGAATATTCTAAATAAAA
GAGAATTATTAGAAAACAACTTTAAAATGTTTCTGGCAACGTTTTGAAAGTTTGAGAAATTTATAACAAA
CGTTCAAATCAAGTTGCAACATAATTAGAATATAAAATTTGTGAAAAACACTTTTTGGTCAACTTCCAAA
ATTATCAATGATGAAAAAGTGACTGTTTGCAACTATTTGGCTTTAAATTAAAGAACTAATTTTTTATTTT
AATTTTCACTATTTCCCTACAAGCAACCTGTAAAGTGATATTGTGTGTGACTATTTTTTCTCTTTTACCA
CAATATTTGAGTATTAACCCCCCTTTAGCTGTCTTCAATTATCATTTAATTCAGAATTTCAGGTAGGCGC
GCCTCTAGAGGATCCCCGGGATTGGCCAAAGGACCCAAAGGTATGTTTCGAATGATACTAACATAACATA
GAACATTTTCAGGAGGACCCTTGGCTAGCCATGCCACCAAAACGCAAGACACTCAATGCCGCTGCCGAAG
CCAATGCCCACGCTGATGGCCATGCTGATGGCAATGCTGATGGTCATGTCGCTAACACTGCAGCAAGCAG
CAACAACGCCCGTTTTGCGGACTTGACCAACATTGACACACCCGGCCTCGGCCCTACCACGACGACGTTA
CTTGTCGAGCCCGCTCGTTCGAAACGCCAGAGAGTCTCGAGGGCCTGTGATCAGTGTCGAGCTGCACGTG
AAAAGTGTGATGGAATCCAGCCGGCTTGCTTCCCCTGTGTGTCGCAGGGCCGGTCGTGTACCTACCAGGC
CAGTCCCAAGAAGCGAGGAGTCCAGACGGGCTACATCCGCACTCTCGAACTGGCTCTGGCTTGGATGTTC
GAGAACGTTGCCCGCAGCGAGGACGCCCTCCACAATCTTTTGGTCCGTGATGCTGGCCAGGGCAGCGCTC
TCCTGGTCGGCAAAGACTCGCCTGCTGCAGAACGCCTCCATGCAAGATGGGCGACGAGTCGAGTCAACAA
AAGCATCACCCGTCTTCTCTCAGGTCAGGCCGCACAAGATCCATCTGAAGACGGCCAATCCCCGTCCGAA
GACATAAATGTCCAAGATGCCGGGGCAAAGACATCCGACTTCCCTCATGCGCCTCACTTGACTTTCTCGG
CGCCTAAGTCTAGTACAGCTGAGACACGCACTCTACCAGGCCCGGTCCGACCACCTATTTCGGCAAACAC
CCTGGAAAACAACCTTCAGCCAGATGGAACCGGGATAGGGAAGCTACCACCCAATCATTGGCGCCTGCTG
GATATCTACTTTTCCTACACGCATTCTTGGCTCCCTATCCTCGAGAAGAAAGACATGTACCAAGCATTGT
ACCAGTACTCTGAACAAGGCTCGTTGCTTCCCTCTGCGAATGTCGAGTCTGGCGTTCATGCCGAGCTTTG
GAGCGCGCTCGCCCTGGCGTCCTTCCAGGCTGCTGCTACTGCTGCATCGAGTGCTACGGGTCCAGCTTCA
GCTGCTCATGGCCATGACAATGCCATCAATCCTTCACCTGCAGACATATCTGACACAGCCCGAAAGCTCA
TACCTTTGGAAAGCGGGCCGTTCCAGGTTCAGCACTGCAGAGCGTTGCTGCTTCTTTGTCTCGTAAGCCT
TGGGCGGGATGATTGGGAGTCTGCTTGGTTGCTGGTTGGCTTTGCGGTCCGCGTCCTACTTGTTGTTCGC
ACCCAGTTGCCTCCTGATGATGACCGGCCACGACCAAGAATGCGTGCGCTGCTCGTCGCGTGCTTCATCG
TGGATACCATTGTGTCTATGAGACACAACGTGCCGGCCCATCTCAAGCCAGACGACATTGCGGATCTGCC
GTTACCTGAAGACGGTCAAGATCAATGGGAGCCGTGGACACCATGTGAGGGCTTAGGCGGTGAACACACC
ATGCTGCAAATGTTGAGGAACCCGGCATACCCTTTAAGCACATTCAACCACCTATATGGCGTGACCAAGC
TGGTTGCTTTGGAGCTTCTGCCAAGAATACGAACATCTTCACAGAACGCTCCCTTGGAGTTCAGGTCGCG
GTTGCAGCAGGTAATCGGCCACAATTCTCCCTTCAGCGTCTTTGTCCTTTCCCAGGATACAGCATCGGCT
TTTGTGCCTACTGCATACCTTACCCGTACCGTTTATTTATGGGCAGCTGCCTTTTCTGAGCCTCTCAACG
AACACTACTCGCATCTTCTGATCGAAACTCTTGATCAGTATCAGAAGCGGTTTGGTACATATGCAATCCC
ACCTCTGATCCCTTCTCTTCTAGACTCCCTTCTTGCTTTAAAGAAACAATCACATTCTTCAGAGCGGCAT
CGAAGGCACTTGGAAGAGCTTTTCCCCGCCTACTCCTCCATTTGGCCTCGGGGAGGCCGACACAGCAATA
CTGGCCTCCAACCCATACGACAACTTGAGCTTCCGCCGACTGCGACTGCCACTGCAAGTATCATGCCCCA
TGTCATGGAACAGCCCCTGTCAACGTCAATAAATCCGGTCAATGATCGGTTTAATGGAATACCGAATCCT
ACCCCCTACAATAGCGATGCGGCCCTAGACGCAATTACTCAAACCAATGACTACGGATCAGTCAATACCC
ATGGCATTCTCAGTACATATCCACCACCTGCCACCCACTTGAACGAGGCCTCGGTGGCCCTTGCGCCTGG
AGGTGCTCCTCCCAGACCACCCCCGCCATACGTTGATAGTACAACGAACCATCCTCCTTACCATAGTAAC
CTCGTCCCCATGGCCAATTTCGGATATTCGACTGTAGACTATGATGCGATGGTGGATGATCTGGCATCGA
TCGAGTACACGGATGCGGTTGACGTTGATCCGCAGTTCATGACGAACCTCGGGTTTGTCCCAGGGTGTAA
TTTTAGCGATATCAACACGTATGAGCAATAGGCTAGCGTCGACGGTACCGCTGTCTCATCCTACTTTCAC
CTAGTTAACTGCTTGTCTTAAAATCTATGCTTCTCTTTAGTATCTAAAATTTTCCTAGAAGCTTACAAGT
ATATAAATGGTCTCTTCTCAATAAAGGTTGTATATTTATTCATCTTATTGAATCTGCCATTTCCTCGTTT
TTGCGAGTTTATATACCTTCCAATTTTCTTTCTATTGTATTTTCAACTTCTAATTTTAATTCAGGGAAAC
TGCTTCAACGCATCATGGTCTCAAAGGGTGAAGAAGATAACATGGCAATTATTAAAGAGTTTATGCGTTT
CAAGGTGCATATGGAGGGATCTGTCAATGGGCATGAGTTTGAAATTGAAGGTGAAGGAGAAGGCCGACCA
TATGAGGGAACACAAACCGCAAAACTAAAGGTAAGTTTAAACATATATATACTAACTAACCCTGATTATT
TAAATTTTCAGGTAACTAAAGGCGGACCATTACCATTCGCCTGGGACATCCTCTCTCCACAGTTCATGTA
TGGAAGTAAAGCTTATGTTAAACATCCGGCAGATATACCAGATTATTTGAAACTTTCATTCCCGGAGGGT
TTTAAGTGGGAACGCGTAATGAATTTTGAAGACGGAGGAGTTGTTACAGTGACGCAAGACTCAAGGTAAG
TTTAAACAGTTCGGTACGAAGTTCCTATACTTTCTAGAGAATAGGAACTTCTAACTAACCATACATATTT
AAATTTTCAGCCTCCAAGATGGAGAATTTATTTATAAAGTCAAACTTCGAGGAACGAATTTCCCCTCGGA
TGGACCTGTTATGCAGAAGAAGACTATGGGATGGGAAGCTTCAAGTGAAAGAATGTACCCTGAAGACGGT
GCTCTTAAGGGAGAGATTAAACAACGTCTTAAATTGAAAGATGGAGGACATTACGATGCTGAGGTAAGTT
TAAACATGATTTTACTAACTAACTAATCTGATTTAAATTTTCAGGTGAAGACAACTTACAAAGCCAAAAA
ACCAGTTCAGCTGCCAGGAGCGTACAATGTTAATATTAAACTGGATATCACCTCCCACAACGAGGATTAC
ACTATCGTTGAGCAATATGAAAGAGCTGAAGGGCGGCACTCGACAGGTGGCATGGATGAATTGTATAAGT
AAGAGCTCCGCATCGGCCGCTGTCATCAGATCGCCATCTCGCGCCCGTGCCTCTGACTTCTAAGTCCAAT
TACTCTTCAACATCCCTACATGCTCTTTCTCCCTGTGCTCCCACCCCCTATTTTTGTTATTATCAAAAAA
ACTTCTTCTTAATTTCTTTGTTTTTTAGCTTCTTTTAAGTCACCTCTAACAATGAAATTGTGTAGATTCA
AAAATAGAATTAATTCGTAATAAAAAGTCGAAAAAAATTGTGCTCCCTCCCCCCATTAATAATAATTCTA
TCCCAAAATCTACACAATGTTCTGTGTACACTTCTTATGTTTTTTTTACTTCTGATAAATTTTTTTTGAA
ACATCATAGAAAAAACCGCACACAAAATACCTTATCATATGTTACGTTTCAGTTTATGACCGCAATTTTT
ATTTCTTCGCACGTCTGGGCCTCTCATGACGTCAAATCATGCTCATCGTGAAAAAGTTTTGGAGTATTTT
TGGAATTTTTCAATCAAGTGAAAGTTTATGAAATTAATTTTCCTGCTTTTGCTTTTTGGGGGTTTCCCCT
ATTGTTTGTCAAGAGTTTCGAGGACGGCGTTTTTCTTGCTAAAATCACAAGTATTGATGAGCACGATGCA
AGAAAGATCGGAAGAAGGTTTGGGTTTGAGGCTCAGTGGAAGGTGAGTAGAAGTTGATAATTTGAAAGTG
GAGTAGTGTCTATGGGGTTTTTGCCTTAAATGACAGAATACATTCCCAATATACCAAACATAACTGTTTC
CTACTAGTCGGCCGTACGGGCCCTTTCGTCTCGCGCGTTTCGGTGATGACGGTGAAAACCTCTGACACAT
GCAGCTCCCGGAGACGGTCACAGCTTGTCTGTAAGCGGATGCCGGGAGCAGACAAGCCCGTCAGGGCGCG
TCAGCGGGTGTTGGCGGGTGTCGGGGCTGGCTTAACTATGCGGCATCAGAGCAGATTGTACTGAGAGTGC
ACCATATGCGGTGTGAAATACCGCACAGATGCGTAAGGAGAAAATACCGCATCAGGCGGCCTTAATTAAT
TCTAGCTAGTGGGCAGATCTTCGAATGCATCGCGCGCACCGTACGTCTCGAGGAATTCCTGCAGGATATC
TGGATCCACGAAGCTTCCCATGGTGACGTCACCGGTTCTAGATACCTAGGTGAGCTCTGGTACCCTCTAG
TCAAGGCCTTAAGTGAGTCGTATTACGTAGCCCGGGCCTAGTTCTAGACATTCTCTAATGAAAAAATCTT
TCAGTTGAAATTGAAAATGAGTTAAAGTTGGAGTTTTTATTGAAAACAGATTTCCGTGTGATTAGTGTTT
TTAGCGAGTGTGACAGGACAGCGAAAAAATATAGAAACAAGGGGGGAACTGAAAAGCTTAGGAATGCATT
GAACATGAGAAGGGGAAGGGGAAGGAACAAACTAGACAGGAATTATTGGAATTTAATCACATTTGGAGTT
TTTTTTCTATTCGACAGAATAATTATCCAGAACATTTTTGTATTAAATATTTATGCATCATATGAGTAGT
CGGCTTTGTTGTGCATGACGAGTTTGTTATCGACGAAATAGAAGCTGTCAGAACGAGTCTCGTTTGGATT
GTTGATCATGTCGTCCACTGAAAAAGAGATTAGTCTTTTGAATTGTACTTTTTAGAATAATGACTCACTG
AGTTGTTGAGAGAGTTGAGGGAACTCATAGATATGTTCACAGTTGTTTCGTGAATTCGGAATACAGAATC
CGAATTCAAAGTCAAAACACTTCAGAAGGCGATCTTTGAAGAAGTGACGTTCGATCATTCGGAAATGATG
GATTGGGATGTCTCCTACTTTGAATTCCACAGTTGCTCCGACCGTTTTGAGTTTCAAAAAGTTTGGAGCA
AATCTATAACGCACGTATCTTGCCGACTCCTGTGGCGACTCATCATTCTCCTGATCGTTCTCCGGTTTGG
CGATCTCGAAAAGCACTTGCTCAGTGTCCAGATCACGGATTTGGAACTTGGTGAACTCGATGTTATAGAT
GTTCGCAGATGGGGAGCATAAGAATCCTAAATTTATGTTTTAAACTGAAATCCAAAGGGAGCAAGATACC
TTGAGTGATTCCCGGAAGTGCTAAAACGTCGTTCGGAGTGATTTGAGCTTTCTTCGCAAGCTCCGATTCC
GTTGTGATTCCTTGTTCGGTGCTTGGTGGTGGCCGTGGCATCTGGAAATATGGAAAAGTTCAACAAAAAG
AAAAGAGAAAAGAATGAAATCGGATATCAAGAGTTAGTTGAGCGGTTTCTCTAGTTTTCTGAGTCTCACC
TGCGACGGGAAGGTCGCCGAGCCGGGTGGAATCGATCGTTGTTGCTCGGCTTTCATATCGGTTTGGTTGG
AAGCGGCTGAAAACGGAAAGAAGTGGAAGAAGGAAAAGAGTGTGGTGTGACAGGAAAATGGTAATTAGAG
GGTGCCAAATAACCAGCTATATTTTGTTTTTTTTTGAAAACATTTTTAAAAAGAAAAATACGATAATGAT
ATCAGATGGATTTCCGGAAAACTGGTATGAAAAATTTCAACCTTTTTGAGTACATGTAATCAAAATACAC
TTTGTAAATTATCATTTTTATTGAAACTCCACCATTTTTCTATTTATAACGCTAATAATTTGAAAAAGAA
ACCTATTGCGAACCGCGGGGTGAATCCCAAAAACGAATGCGTTTTGGTGGAGTGATTGATTCGAATCGAA
GAAGAAAAAGAAGAAGACGTGGAATAGAGAGCTCACTCTTAACCGAGCAGCACACACCGACAGAAAAAAA
AATGAAATGAATGAGGGTCTTCTTCTTCTTCTTCTTCGAATGATTGACAGAAATGGGAAAAAGAGGAAGA
TTGAGAAGGGAAAAAGGAAGGAGAAAAGAAGCAGAAGAAGACGTCAGAGAGGAGAGGAACGAGCGGAAAA
GCAGCGGGCGCAAGTCATAGAAGTAGCAGAGCTGGGGAGAAGAAGACACTATCCAAGAAAGGAATGACGA
GAGAGTATGCAAAGGGGTATAGGGTGCAGACAGAATAGGAACAGAATAACAGATGATGAGCCAAGAAGAG
TTGAAAAGGGCGATGAATTTGTCATGTAACTTAATTTGGGTCAATTTGAGCATGATGAATTGAAATCATC
CCTTGTTGGGAGTTAATAACCGGTTTGTTATCAGAAACCCTGTAATAGAAGGGCGCCCTAACTTTGAGCC
AATTCATCCCGGTTTCTGTCAAATATATCAAAAAGTGGTCAACTGACAAATTGTTTTTGATATTATAATA
AACATTTTATCCGTTAACAATTTTCGAATACTTTTTACAAGGACTTGGATAAATTGGCTCAAAGAGCCTG
CTTTTTTGTACAAACTTGAATTCAAAAACGCAGAACTCGTACTGTTGGATGCCTGTGTAGCGGTCCTCTA
TTGATTTTTGCTATTTTTTGATAATTTTACTGTAAATTATGAGTTATTCCAATTAACATTCCTAGCTAAA
TGTAAGTTAGCGACCAATTTTTTAGCAACCCCATTTTATGACTTTTCAGAATATCGCCTACTGGGTCAAC
GACACTTGTTTGGAACTAAGGGTCTTCCCAATTTTTTTTAAATCTTCATAGGCTTGACAGAATCAGGGTT
CTTCAAGCAGCTTTGAGAGGGAATCAATTGCAACATTTGATGTTAAATTTATATTTTTTATAGTTCTCTG
GTGAAATGGGGACCACCGCAAAGCCCCTTTTATGTTTTTAACTTGAATAAAATCTTGTATTAAATTGTGA
TTTATAGATCTGTATGGGTAATTTGAAGGAAAAGAAAGGGAGCTCCCAAAAGTGCCTTACAGATCCAGGC
CCAATAAATGTAAACTATTGGGCAGTAGTATGGCAAAAATCGTGCGGAATTTGAAAAACCTAGAATTAAA
ATAAATATTCAACACAAATGTTCGAGATATTTTAAGTTCGGAGTGTATATCTAGAACATATTGTACAAGT
AGGTCTACGGGATCGTCTACGGGAAAATTTGATTTCCTCGAAGATGTATTTAATGAATTCTCTAATGTTG
CAGGTCTTTGTATTTGACAGAATGTTGGTTTTTGAAACTTATTCGCCATAATTGCTTGGCTACTACATGT
CTCATGCCATTGACACTATCCTGTACTCGAAATTTGTTAAGTAACTACCCACCGTCCACTTATGACGAGA
GGGTCAATTAAGGTCACTCCACAAAAGTAAATTTGAAAACACATGAGAAAAAGTGATCTGAATTCCCTTG
AAGTGGCTAAAACAAAGCAGATGAGGGATACGACGTATGCGACTACTGAGAGATAAGGTCGAAACTTGAT
AAGGATGCTGCTTACCTGCTTAGCAAGTTTCTTCGCACAGGAGAAAGTGACAAGCTAAACTATCAAATTC
ATCTAAAACCTCAAAAAATTATTTTGGATGAAATAATGTTTTATTTTGAGCAACGCATAAGGCAAAGAAT
AAATTAAAGGCGATCCGCTTAGCGGCGAGTTCCGTCCTCGAAGAAGATTCCTCCATCGATGGCGCAGTAC
TTTGGACAGATTCCACGCTCTCCTGGGGTTCCTGGTGGTCCGACTGGTCCTGGCTGTCCTGGGTTTCCGT
CGGCTCCTGGCTTGCCGTCTGGTCCTGGTGGTCCCTTTGGTCCAGGTTGTCCTGAAAGATGTGGTGATTA
GATATGGATTGAAAAACTATGAAATGATTACCTGGGGTTCCGTCGTTTCCTGGTTGTCCGGATGGTCCTG
GTGGTCCGACTGGTCCTGGCTCTCCGGTGGATCCTGGCTCTCCCTTTTGGACTGGCTCGCAGACAGCTGG
AAGTCCCTCCAACTTTCTATACAAAGTTGATAGCTTGGCGTAATCATGGTCATAGCTGTTTCCTGTGTGA
AATTGTTATCCGCTGGTATCAGCTCACTCAAAGGCGGTAATACGGTTATCCACAGAATCAGGGGATAACG
CAGGAAAGAACATGTGAGCAAAAGGCCA
