>Addgene plasmid #65841 | XW83 | addgene partial sequence | sequence record 122526 | PD49-83-R 5'-GAGCACAGGGAGAAAGAGCA-3'
GGACTTAGAAGTCAGAGGCACGGGCGCGAGATGGCGATCTGATGACAGCGGCCGATGCGGAGCTCTTACT
TATACAATTCATCCATGCCACCTGTCGAGTGCCGCCCTTCAGCTCTTTCATATTGCTCAACGATAGTGTA
ATCCTCGTTGTGGGAGGTGATATCCAGTTTAATATTAACATTGTACGCTCCTGGCAGCTGAACTGGTTTT
TTGGCTTTGTAAGTTGTCTTCACCTGAAAATTTAAATCAGATTAGTTAGTTAGTAAAATCATGTTTAAAC
TTACCTCAGCATCGTAATGTCCTCCATCTTTCAATTTAAGACGTTGTTTAATCTCTCCCTTAAGAGCACC
GTCTTCAGGGTACATTCTTTCACTTGAAGCTTCCCATCCCATAGTCTTCTTCTGCATAACAGGTCCATCC
GAGGGGAAATTCGTTCCTCGAAGTTTGACTTTATAAATAAATTCTCCATCTTGGAGGCTGAAAATTTAAA
TATGTATGGTTAGTTAGAAGTTCCTATTCTCTAGAAAGTATAGGAACTTCGTACCGAACTGTTTAAACTT
ACCTTGAGTCTTGCGTCACTGTAACAACTCCTCCGTCTTCAAAATTCATTACGCGTTCCCACTTAAAACC
CTCCGGGAATGAAAGTTTCAAATAATCTGGTATATCTGCCGGATGTTTAACATAAGCTTTACTTCCATAC
ATGAACTGTGGAGAGAGGATGTCCCAGGCGAATGGTAATGGTCCGCCTTTAGTTACCTGAAAATTTAAAT
AATCAGGGTTAGTTAGTATATATATGTTTAAACTTACCTTTAGTTTTGCGGTTTGTGTTCCCTCATATGG
TCGGCCTTCTCCTTCACCTTCAATTTCAAACTCATGCCCATTGACAGATCCCTCCATATGCACCTTGAAA
CGCATAAACTCTTTAATAATTGCCATGTTATCTTCTTCACCCTTTGAGACCATGATGCGTTGAAGCAGTT
TCCCTGAATTAAAATC
