>Addgene plasmid #65841 | XW83 | addgene partial sequence | sequence record 123846 | pDD-R1 5'-ccgaactgtttaaacttacCTTGA-3'
ACTCCTCCGTCTTCAAAATTCATTACGCGTTCCCACTTAAAACCCTCCGGGAATGAAAGTTTCAAATAAT
CTGGTATATCTGCCGGATGTTTAACATAAGCTTTACTTCCATACATGAACTGTGGAGAGAGGATGTCCCA
GGCGAATGGTAATGGTCCGCCTTTAGTTACCTGAAAATTTAAATAATCAGGGTTAGTTAGTATATATATG
TTTAAACTTACCTTTAGTTTTGCGGTTTGTGTTCCCTCATATGGTCGGCCTTCTCCTTCACCTTCAATTT
CAAACTCATGCCCATTGACAGATCCCTCCATATGCACCTTGAAACGCATAAACTCTTTAATAATTGCCAT
GTTATCTTCTTCACCCTTTGAGACCATGATGCGTTGAAGCAGTTTCCCTGAATTAAAATTAGAAGTTGAA
AATACAATAGAAAGAAAATTGGAAGGTATATAAACTCGCAAAAACGAGGAAATGGCAGATTCAATAAGAT
GAATAAATATACAACCTTTATTGAGAAGAGACCATTTATATACTTGTAAGCTTCTAGGAAAATTTTAGAT
ACTAAAGAGAAGCATAGATTTTAAGACAAGCAGTTAACTAGGTGAAAGTAGGATGAGACAGCGGTACCGT
CGACGCTAGCCTATTGCTCATACGTGTTGATATCGCTAAAATTACACCCTGGGACAAACCCGAGGTTCGT
CATGAACTGCGGATCAACGTCAACCGCATCCGTGTACTCGATCGATGCCAGATCATCCACCATCGCATCA
TAGTCTACAGTCGAATATCCGAAATTGGCCATGGGGACGAGGTTACTATGGTAAGGAGGATGGTTCGTTG
TACTATCAACGTATGGCGGGGGTGGTCTGGGAGGAGCACCTCCAGGCGCAAGGGCCACCGAGGCCTCGTT
CAAGTGGGTGGCAGGTGGTGGATATGTACTGAGAATGCCATGGGTATTGACTGATCCGTAGTCATTGGTT
TGAGTAATTGCGTCTAGGGCCGCATCGCTATTGTAGGGGGTAGGATTCGGTATTCCATTAAACCGATCAT
TGACCGGATTTATTGACGTTGAC
