>Addgene plasmid #65841 | XW83 | addgene partial sequence | sequence record 123847 | QF-rev 5'-GGACTGGCCTGGTAGGTACA-3'
GGGGAAGCAAGCCGGCTGGATTCCATCACACTTTTCACGTGCAGCTCGACACTGATCACAGGCCCTCGAG
ACTCTCTGGCGTTTCGAACGAGCGGGCTCGACAAGTAACGTCGTCGTGGTAGGGCCGAGGCCGGGTGTGT
CAATGTTGGTCAAGTCCGCAAAACGGGCGTTGTTGCTGCTTGCTGCAGTGTTAGCGACATGACCATCAGC
ATTGCCATCAGCATGGCCATCAGCGTGGGCATTGGCTTCGGCAGCGGCATTGAGTGTCTTGCGTTTTGGT
GGCATGGCTAGCCAAGGGTCCTCCTGAAAATGTTCTATGTTATGTTAGTATCATTCGAAACATACCTTTG
GGTCCTTTGGCCAATCCCGGGGATCCTCTAGAGGCGCGCCTACCTGAAATTCTGAATTAAATGATAATTG
AAGACAGCTAAAGGGGGGTTAATACTCAAATATTGTGGTAAAAGAGAAAAAATAGTCACACACAATATCA
CTTTACAGGTTGCTTGTAGGGAAATAGTGAAAATTAAAATAAAAAATTAGTTCTTTAATTTAAAGCCAAA
TAGTTGCAAACAGTCACTTTTTCATCATTGATAATTTTGGAAGTTGACCAAAAAGTGTTTTTCACAAATT
TTATATTCTAATTATGTTGCAACTTGATTTGAACGTTTGTTATAAATTTCTCAAACTTTCAAAACGTTGC
CAGAAACATTTTAAAGTTGTTTTCTAATAATTCTCTTTTATTTAGAATATTCTAAGTGTGCTTAGACGAC
ATTTCCACTTACTGTAAGTACAGAAAAATGTTATGTTTTGACCACCTATATTTTTGGTTGTGAACTGGTG
ACCCAAAAAAAGAGAAGAAAACACCAAAAAAAAAGTGTGTGGATGCTTATGATGGACAATGACCTGAGGG
AAGAGATCATAAAAGCAAATTTGCATACGATGAAGTGCGCAGTGCCACATAGACCTCTCCCTTGTTAGGT
AAACACGTACACTCTACCTGGCAGTATGAGGCCCGACGCA
